>Addgene plasmid #113346 | pClodAcytCh-GFP-P4M | addgene full sequence | sequence record 220870 | Addgene NGS Result
ATGAGTATTCAACATTTCCGTGTCGCCCTTATTCCCTTTTTTGCGGCATTTTGCCTTCCTGTTTTTGCTC
ACCCAGAAACGCTGGTGAAAGTAAAAGATGCTGAAGATCAGTTGGGTGCACGAGTGGGTTACATCGAACT
GGATCTCAACAGCGGTAAGATCCTTGAGAGTTTTCGCCCCGAAGAACGTTTTCCAATGATGAGCACTTTT
AAAGTTCTGCTATGTGGCGCGGTATTATCCCGTGTTGACGCCGGGCAAGAGCAACTCGGTCGCCGCATAC
ACTATTCTCAGAATGACTTGGTTGAGTACTCACCAGTCACAGAAAAGCATCTTACGGATGGCATGACAGT
AAGAGAATTATGCAGTGCTGCCATAACCATGAGTGATAACACTGCGGCCAACTTACTTCTGACAACGATC
GGAGGACCGAAGGAGCTAACCGCTTTTTTGCACAACATGGGGGATCATGTAACTCGCCTTGATCGTTGGG
AACCGGAGCTGAATGAAGCCATACCAAACGACGAGCGTGACACCACGATGCCTGCAGCAATGGCAACAAC
GTTGCGCAAACTATTAACTGGCGAACTACTTACTCTAGCTTCCCGGCAACAATTAATAGACTGGATGGAG
GCGGATAAAGTTGCAGGACCACTTCTGCGCTCGGCCCTTCCGGCTGGCTGGTTTATTGCTGATAAATCTG
GAGCCGGTGAGCGTGGGTCTCGCGGTATCATTGCAGCACTGGGGCCAGATGGTAAGCCCTCCCGTATCGT
AGTTATCTACACGACGGGGAGTCAGGCAACTATGGATGAACGAAATAGACAGATCGCTGAGATAGGTGCC
TCACTGATTAAGCATTGGTAACTGTCAGACCAAGTTTACTCATATATACTTTAGATTGATTTAAAACTTC
ATTTTTAATTTAAAAGGATCTAGGTGAAGATCCTTTTTGATAATCTCATGACCAAAATCCCTTAACGTGA
GTTTTCGTTCCACTGAGCGTCAGACCCCACCATGGACACAGCTAACACCACGTCGTCCCTATCTGCTGCC
CTAGGTCTATGAGTGGTTGCTGGATAACTTTACGGGCATGCATAAGGCTCGTATAATATATTCAGGGAGA
CCACAACGGTTTCCCTCTACAAATAATTTTGTTTAACTTTGAGGGACAATAATTTTGTTTAACTTTAAGA
AGGAGATATACATTACTAGTATCGATGGTCTCAAAGGGTGAAGAGGACAACATGGCAATAATTAAAGAGT
TCATGAGATTTAAAGTCCATATGGAGGGTTCAGTCAACGGACACGAGTTCGAGATTGAGGGTGAGGGAGA
GGGAAGGCCATACGAGGGAACTCAGACTGCAAAGTTGAAGGTCACAAAAGGTGGACCTTTACCATTCGCA
TGGGACATATTATCACCACAGTTTATGTATGGTTCTAAGGCATACGTCAAGCACCCAGCTGATATTCCAG
ACTACTTGAAGTTGTCTTTTCCTGAAGGTTTCAAATGGGAGAGGGTCATGAACTTCGAGGACGGAGGAGT
CGTCACTGTCACTCAGGACTCATCTTTGCAGGATGGAGAGTTTATATACAAAGTTAAATTGAGGGGAACA
AACTTCCCATCAGACGGACCAGTCATGCAAAAGAAGACTATGGGTTGGGAGGCTTCTTCAGAGAGGATGT
ACCCAGAGGACGGAGCTTTGAAGGGTGAGATAAAACAAAGGTTGAAATTGAAGGACGGTGGTCACTACGA
CGCTGAAGTTAAGACAACATACAAGGCTAAGAAGCCTGTCCAATTGCCTGGTGCTTATAACGTCAACATT
AAATTGGACATTACTTCTCACAACGAGGATTACACTATTGTCGAGCAATACGAGAGGGCTGAGGGAAGAC
ACTCTACTGGAGGTATGGACGAGTTGTACAAATAATAAGTCGACGTTAATAACAGGCCTGCTGGTAATCG
CAGGCCTTTTTATTTTTTTTTTTAAGATCTAGCGCTGCGGACACATACAAAGTTGCCCACAGATTCCGTG
GATAAGCAGGGGACTAACATGTGAGGCAAAACAGCAGGGCCGCGCCGGTGGCGTTTTTCCATAGGCTCCG
CCCTCCTGCCAGAGTTCACATAAACAGACGCTTTTCCGGTGCATCTGTGGGAGCCGTGAGGCTCAACCAT
GAATCTGACAGTACGGGCGAAACCCGACAGGACTTAAAGATCCCCACCGTTTCCGGCGGGTCGCTCCCTC
TTGCGCTCTCCTGTTCCGACCCTGCCGTTTACCGGATACCTGTTCCGCCTTTCTCCCTTACGGGAAGTGT
GGCGCTTTCTCATAGCTCACACACTGGTATCTCGGCTCGGTGTAGGTCGTTCGCTCCAAGCTGGGCTGTA
AGCAAGAACTCCCCGTTCAGCCCGACTGCTGCGCCTTATCCGGTAACTGTTCACTTGAGTCCAACCCGGA
AAAGCACGGTAAAACGCCACTGGCAGCAGCCATTGGTAACTGGGAGTTCGCAGAGGATTTGTTTAGCTAA
ACACGCGGTTGCTCTTGAAGTGTGCGCCAAAGTCCGGCTACACTGGAAGGACAGATTTGGTTGCTGTGCT
CTGCGAAAGCCAGTTACCACGGTTAAGCAGTTCCCCAACTGACTTAACCTTCGATCAAACCACCTCCCCA
GGTGGTTTTTTCGTTTACAGGGCAAAAGATTACGCGCAGAAAAAAAGGATCTCAAGAAGATCCTTTGATC
AGCGGCCGCCACAGCTAACACCACGTCGTCCCTATCTGCTGCCCTAGGTCTATGAGTGGTTGCTGGATAA
CTTTACGGGCATGCATAAGGCTCGTATAATATATTCAGGGAGACCACAACGGTTTCCCTCTACAAATAAT
TTTGTTTAACTTTCAATTGAAGGAGATATACATACTAGTATCGGGATCCATGGTGAGCAAGGGCGAGGAG
CTGTTCACCGGGGTGGTGCCCATCCTGGTCGAGCTGGACGGCGACGTAAACGGCCACAAGTTCAGCGTGT
CCGGCGAGGGCGAGGGCGATGCCACCTACGGCAAGCTGACCCTGAAGTTCATCTGCACCACCGGCAAGCT
GCCCGTGCCCTGGCCCACCCTCGTGACCACCCTGACCTACGGCGTGCAGTGCTTCAGCCGCTACCCCGAC
CACATGAAGCAGCACGACTTCTTCAAGTCCGCCATGCCCGAAGGCTACGTCCAGGAGCGCACCATCTTCT
TCAAGGACGACGGCAACTACAAGACCCGCGCCGAGGTGAAGTTCGAGGGCGACACCCTGGTGAACCGCAT
CGAGCTGAAGGGCATCGACTTCAAGGAGGACGGCAACATCCTGGGGCACAAGCTGGAGTACAACTACAAC
AGCCACAACGTCTATATCATGGCCGACAAGCAGAAGAACGGCATCAAGGTGAACTTCAAGATCCGCCACA
ACATCGAGGACGGCAGCGTGCAGCTCGCCGACCACTACCAGCAGAACACCCCCATCGGCGACGGCCCCGT
GCTGCTGCCCGACAACCACTACCTGAGCACCCAGTCCGCCCTGAGCAAAGACCCCAACGAGAAGCGCGAT
CACATGGTCCTGCTGGAGTTCGTGACCGCCGCCGGGATCACTCTCGGCATGGACGAGCTGTACAAGTCCG
GACTCAGATCTCGAGCTCAAGCTTCGAATTCTGGTGGTAGTGCTTCCGGACTCAGATCCACGGCAAGCAC
GGAAAACTTTAAAAATGTTAAAGAAAAATATCAGCAAATGCGAGGTGATGCTTTAAAAACAGAAATCCTG
GCTGATTTCAAGGATAAACTGGCTGAAGCTACCGATGAACAGAGCCTTAAGCAAATTGTTGCTGAATTGA
AAAGTAAAGATGAATATAGAATTTTGGCTAAGGGGCAAGGGTTAACAACCCAGCTTTTAGGGTTAAAGAC
AAGTTCAGTGTCTTCATTTGAGAAAATGGTTGAGGAAACAAGAGAAAGTATTAAGTCTCAAGAAAGACAA
ACCATTAAGATAAAAGGTGGTAGTGCTGTCGACGGTGGTAGTGCTTCCGGACTCAGATCCACGGCAAGCA
CGGAAAACTTTAAAAATGTTAAAGAAAAATATCAGCAAATGCGAGGTGATGCTTTAAAAACAGAAATCCT
GGCTGATTTCAAGGATAAACTGGCTGAAGCTACCGATGAACAGAGCCTTAAGCAAATTGTTGCTGAATTG
AAAAGTAAAGATGAATATAGAATTTTGGCTAAGGGGCAAGGGTTAACAACCCAGCTTTTAGGGTTAAAGA
CAAGTTCAGTGTCTTCATTTGAGAAAATGGTTGAGGAAACAAGAGAAAGTATTAAGTCTCAAGAAAGACA
AACCATTAAGATAAAATAATAAACCGGTTGATGAGTTAATAACAGGCCTGCTGGTAATCGCAGGCCTTTT
TATTTTTTTTTTTGCTAGCAAATTCTTGAAGACGAAAGGGCCTCGTGATACGCCTATTTTTATAGGTTAA
TGTCATGATAATAATGGTTTCTTAGACGTCAGGTGGCACTTTTCGGGGAAATGTGCGCGGAACCCCTATT
TGTTTATTTTTCTAAATACATTCAAATATGTATCCGCTCATGAGACAATAACCCTGATAAATGCTTCAAT
AATATTGAAAAAGGAAGAGT
Features (pLannotate 1.2.2; 9 found; start..end, strand, type, name):
      1..861     +  CDS            AmpR: β-lactamase; bla; confers resistance to ampicillin, carbenicillin, and related antibiotics
   1174..1196    +  RBS            RBS: efficient ribosome binding site from bacteriophage T7 gene 10 (Olins and Rangwala, 1989)
   1215..1922    +  CDS            mCherry: mCherry is a basic (constitutively fluorescent) red fluorescent protein published in 2004, derived from Discosoma sp.. It is reported to be a very rapidly-maturing monomer with low acid sensitivity.
   1992..2730    -  rep_origin     CloDF13 ori: Plasmids containing the CloDF13 (CDF) origin of replication can be propagated in E. coli cells that contain additional plasmids with compatible origins.
   2920..3636    +  CDS            EGFP: EGFP is a basic (constitutively fluorescent) green fluorescent protein published in 1996, derived from Aequorea victoria. It is reported to be a rapidly-maturing weak dimer with moderate acid sensitivity.
   3637..3673    +  misc_feature   MCS (fragment): multiple cloning site
   3700..4005    +  CDS            P4M: high-affinity phosphatidylinositol 4-phosphate binding module of SidM (DrrA) from Legionella pneumophila (Hammond et al., 2014)
   4051..4356    +  CDS            P4M: high-affinity phosphatidylinositol 4-phosphate binding module of SidM (DrrA) from Legionella pneumophila (Hammond et al., 2014)
   4536..4640    +  promoter       AmpR promoter: bla
