[The description below was written by a language model from this plasmid's Addgene catalogue record and pLannotate feature annotations shown in this document.]
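Description:
pClodAcytCh-GFP-P4M is a small (about 4.6 kb) bacterial expression plasmid built on the pClodA backbone for use in Escherichia coli. It replicates from the CloDF13 (CDF) origin, which the record lists as low copy and which is compatible with other common origins, so the plasmid can be maintained alongside additional plasmids in the same cell. Selection is by ampicillin through the β-lactamase gene driven by its own bla promoter, which spans the numbering junction of the circular sequence.

The payload consists of two separate expression units, each recorded as being driven by the constitutive synthetic proD promoter, although the promoter itself is not picked up in the automated feature table. The first unit encodes mCherry preceded by the efficient ribosome binding site from phage T7 gene 10. The "cyt" in the name suggests it serves as a freely soluble cytoplasmic red marker, though the record does not spell this out. The second unit encodes EGFP fused, through a short remnant of a multiple cloning site, to two tandem copies of the P4M domain of SidM (DrrA) from Legionella pneumophila. P4M is a high-affinity binding module for phosphatidylinositol 4-phosphate. This fusion was derived from an existing mammalian PI4P localisation reporter and moved into the bacterial vector by Gibson assembly.

Together the two fluorophores allow the distribution of the green PI4P probe to be compared with a red reference signal in the same cell. The associated work uses E. coli as a platform for studying phosphoinositide biology, and the compatible origin would suit co-expression with plasmids encoding lipid-modifying enzymes.
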