Addgene plasmid #113346: pClodAcytCh-GFP-P4M
Purpose: Bacterial expression of Cherry and GFP-SidM-P4M domain (2 copies)
Depositing lab: Sanford Simon. Depositing organization: Rockefeller University. Publication: Escherichia coli as a platform for the study of phosphoinositide biology. Botero S, Chiaroni-Clarke R, Simon SM. Sci Adv. 2019 Mar 27;5(3):eaat4872. doi: 10.1126/sciadv.aat4872. eCollection 2019 Mar. PubMed 30944849.
Backbone
  Vector backbone: pClodA
  Vector type: Bacterial Expression
Growth in bacteria
  Bacterial resistance: Ampicillin, 100 μg/mL
  Growth temperature: 30°C
  Growth strain: DH5alpha
  Copy number: Low Copy
Gene/Insert 1
  Gene/Insert name: Cherry
  Species: Synthetic
  Promoter: proD
  Cloning method: Gibson Cloning
  Sequencing primers: 5′ GGAGTCAGGCAACTATGGATGA; 3′ gtgtccgcagcgctAGATCT
Gene/Insert 2
  Gene/Insert name: GFP-SidM-P4M domain (2 copies of P4M in tandem)
  Promoter: ProD
  Cloning method: Gibson Cloning
  Sequencing primers: 5′ tgctgtgctctgcgaaagccagt; 3′ CACCTGACGTCTAAGAAACCAT
Resource information
  A portion of this plasmid was derived from a plasmid made by: Dr. Tamas Balla of the Program for Developmental Neuroscience at NIH, kindly provided the original plasmid with the GFP-P4M-SidMx2 containing plasmid as a reporter for PI4P localization(42). We obtained this last plasmid through Addgene (plasmid #51472).
Terms and licenses: Academic/Nonprofit Terms; Industry Terms: Not Available to Industry
How to cite: pClodAcytCh-GFP-P4M was a gift from Sanford Simon (Addgene plasmid # 113346 ; http://n2t.net/addgene:113346 ; RRID:Addgene_113346)
